>Addgene plasmid #226690 | pAM98 | addgene full sequence | sequence record 450909 | Addgene NGS Result
TACTGGTTTCACATTCACCACCCTGAATTGACTCTCTTCCGGGCGCTATCATGCCATACCGCGAAAGGTT
TTGCGCCATTCGATGGTGTCCGGGATCTCGACGCTCTCCCTTATGCGACTCCTGCATTAGGAAATTAATA
CGACTCACTATAGGGGAATTGTGAGCGGATAACAATTCCCCTGTAGAAATAATTTTGTTTAACTTTAATA
AGGAGATATACCATGGGTGGCGGACTAATAGAAGTGGAACGCCCTCTGTACGGAGTAGAGGTGTTTCCGG
GTGAAACAGCCCACTTTGAAATTGAACTTTCTGAACCTGATGTTCACGGCCAGTGGCGCCTGCGCGGACA
GCCTTTGGCAGCTTCCCCTGACTGTGAAATCATTGAGGATGGACGCCGCCATATTCTGATCCTTCATAAC
TGTCAGCTGGGTATGACAGGAGAGGTTTCCTTCCAGGCTGCTAATACCCGCTCTGCAGCCAATCTGCGCG
TGCGCGAATTGGGTGGAGCAGGACCGCCACCATATAGTGCAGCAAACGACGAAAACTACGCTTTAGCAGC
GCATGGTGGCAAACACACATTCAACAATGAAAATGTCAGTTGTAGGCTCGGGGGAGCGGCTAGCATTGCT
GTGCAAGCGCCAGCATATTGCATCACGGGAGATGCACTAGTTGCCCTACCCGAGGGCGAGTCGGTACGCA
TCGCCGACATCGTGCCGGGTGCGCGGCCCAACAGTGACAACGCCATCGACCTGAAAGTCCTTGACCGGCA
TGGCAATCCCGTGCTCGCCGACCGGCTGTTCCACTCCGGCGAGCATCCGGTGTACACGGTGCGTACGGTC
GAAGGTCTGCGTGTGACGGGCACCGCGAACCACCCGTTGTTGTGTTTGGTCGACGTCGCCGGGGTGCCGA
CCCTGCTGTGGAAGCTGATCGACGAAATCAAGCCGGGCGATTACGCGGTGATTCAACGCAGCGCATTCAG
CGTCGACTGTGCAGGTTTTGCCCGCGGGAAACCCGAATTTGCGCCCACAACCTACACAGTCGGCGTCCCT
GGACTGGTGCGTTTCTTGGAAGCACACCACCGAGACCCGGACGCCCAAGCTATCGCCGACGAGCTGACCG
ACGGGCGGTTCTACTACGCGAAAGTCGCCAGTGTCACCGACGCCGGCGTGCAGCCGGTGTATAGCCTTCG
TGTCGACACGGCAGACCACGCGTTTATCACGAACGGGTTCGTCAGCCACGCTACTGGCCTCACCGGTCTG
AACTCAGGCCTCACGACAAATCCTGGTGTATCCGCTTGGCAGGTCAACACAGCTTATACTGCGGGACAAT
TGGTCACATATAACGGCAAGACGTATAAATGTTTGCAGCCCCACACCTCCTTGGCAGGATGGGAACCATC
CAACGTTCCTGCCTTGTGGCAGCTTCAATAATTAACCTAGGCTGCTGCCACCGCTGAGCAATAACTAGCA
TAACCCCTTGGGGCCTCTAAACGGGTCTTGAGGGGTTTTTTGCTGAAAGGAGGAACTATATCCGGATTGG
CGAATGGG
[124 nt withheld, positions 1549-1672]
C
[91 nt withheld, positions 1674-1764]
A
[49 nt withheld, positions 1766-1814]
CCTTTGACGTTGGAGTCCACGTTCTTT
[37 nt withheld, positions 1842-1878]
ACCCTATCTCGGTCTATTCTTTTGATTTATAAGGGATTTTGCCGATTTCGGCCTATTGGTTAAAAAATGA
GCTGATTTAACAAAAATTTAACGCGAATTTTAACAAAATATTAACGCTTACAATTTAGGTGGCACTTTTC
GGGGAAATGTGCGCGGAACCCCTATTTGTTTATTTTTCTAAATACATTCAAATATGTATCCGCTCATGAA
TTAATTCTTAGAAAAACTCATCGAGCATCAAATGAAACTGCAATTTATTCATATCAGGATTATCAATACC
ATATTTTTGAAAAAGCCGTTTCTGTAATGAAGGAGAAAACTCACCGAGGCAGTTCCATAGGATGGCAAGA
TCCTGGTATCGGTCTGCGATTCCGACTCGTCCAACATCAATACAACCTATTAATTTCCCCTCGTCAAAAA
TAAGGTTATCAAGTGAGAAATCACCATGAGTGACGACTGAATCCGGTGAGAATGGCAAAAGTTTATGCAT
TTCTTTCCAGACTTGTTCAACAGGCCAGCCATTACGCTCGTCATCAAAATCACTCGCATCAACCAAACCG
TTATTCATTCGTGATTGCGCCTGAGCGAGACGAAATACGCGATCGCTGTTAAAAGGACAATTACAAACAG
GAATCGAATGCAACCGGCGCAGGAACACTGCCAGCGCATCAACAATATTTTCACCTGAATCAGGATATTC
TTCTAATACCTGGAATGCTGTTTTCCCGGGGATCGCAGTGGTGAGTAACCATGCATCATCAGGAGTACGG
ATAAAATGCTTGATGGTCGGAAGAGGCATAAATTCCGTCAGCCAGTTTAGTCTGACCATCTCATCTGTAA
CATCATTGGCAACGCTACCTTTGCCATGTTTCAGAAACAACTCTGGCGCATCGGGCTTCCCATACAATCG
ATAGATTGTCGCACCTGATTGCCCGACATTATCGCGAGCCCATTTATACCCATATAAATCAGCATCCATG
TTGGAATTTAATCGCGGCCTAGAGCAAGACGTTTCCCGTTGAATATGGCTCATAACACCCCTTGTATTAC
TGTTTATGTAAGCAGACAGTTTTATTGTTCATGACCAAAATCCCTTAACGTGAGTTTTCGTTCCACTGAG
CGTCAGACCCCGTAGAAAAGATCAAAGGATCTTCTTGAGATCCTTTTTTTCTGCGCGTAATCTGCTGCTT
GCAAACAAAAAAACCACCGCTACCAGCGGTGGTTTGTTTGCCGGATCAAGAGCTACCAACTCTTTTTCCG
AAGGTAACTGGCTTCAGCAGAGCGCAGATACCAAATACTGTCCTTCTAGTGTAGCCGTAGTTAGGCCACC
ACTTCAAGAACTCTGTAGCACCGCCTACATACCTCGCTCTGCTAATCCTGTTACCAGTGGCTGCTGCCAG
TGGCGATAAGTCGTGTCTTACCGGGTTGGACTCAAGACGATAGTTACCGGATAAGGCGCAGCGGTCGGGC
TGAACGGGGGGTTCGTGCACACAGCCCAGCTTGGAGCGAACGACCTACACCGAACTGAGATACCTACAGC
GTGAGCTATGAGAAAGCGCCACGCTTCCCGAAGGGAGAAAGGCGGACAGGTATCCGGTAAGCGGCAGGGT
CGGAACAGGAGAGCGCACGAGGGAGCTTCCAGGGGGAAACGCCTGGTATCTTTATAGTCCTGTCGGGTTT
CGCCACCTCTGACTTGAGCGTCGATTTTTGTGATGCTCGTCAGGGGGGCGGAGCCTATGGAAAAACGCCA
GCAACGCGGCCTTTTTACGGTTCCTGGCCTTTTGCTGGCCTTTTGCTCACATGTTCTTTCCTGCGTTATC
CCCTGATTCTGTGGATAACCGTATTACCGCCTTTGAGTGAGCTGATACCGCTCGCCGCAGCCGAACGACC
GAGCGCAGCGAGTCAGTGAGCGAGGAAGCGGAAGAGCGCCTGATGCGGTATTTTCTCCTTACGCATCTGT
GCGGTATTTCACACCGCAATGGTGCACTCTCAGTACAATCTGCTCTGATGCCGCATAGTTAAGCCAGTAT
ACACTCCGCTATCGCTACGTGACTGGGTCATGGCTGCGCCCCGACACCCGCCAACACCCGCTGACGCGCC
CTGACGGGCTTGTCTGCTCCCGGCATCCGCTTACAGACAAGCTGTGACCGTCTCCGGGAGCTGCATGTGT
CAGAGGTTTTCACCGTCATCACCGAAACGCGCGAGGCAGCTGCGGTAAAGCTCATCAGCGTGGTCGTGAA
GCGATTCACAGATGTCTGCCTGTTCATCCGCGTCCAGCTCGTTGAGTTTCTCCAGAAGCGTTAATGTCTG
GCTTCTGATAAAGCGGGCCATGTTAAGGGCGGTTTTTTCCTGTTTGGTCACTGATGCCTCCGTGTAAGGG
GGATTTCTGTTCATGGGGGTAATGATACCGATGAAACGAGAGAGGATGCTCACGATACGGGTTACTGATG
ATGAACATGCCCGGTTACTGGAACGTTGTGAGGGTAAACAACTGGCGGTATGGATGCGGCGGGACCAGAG
AAAAATCACTCAGGGTCAATGCCAGCGCTTCGTTAATACAGATGTAGGTGTTCCACAGGGTAGCCAGCAG
CATCCTGCGATGCAGATCCGGAACATAATGGTGCAGGGCGCTGACTTCCGCGTTTCCAGACTTTACGAAA
CACGGAAACCGAAGACCATTCATGTTGTTGCTCAGGTCGCAGACGTTTTGCAGCAGCAGTCGCTTCACGT
TCGCTCGCGTATCGGTGATTCATTCTGCTAACCAGTAAGGCAACCCCGCCAGCCTAGCCGGGTCCTCAAC
GACAGGAGCACGATCATGCGCACCCGTGGGGCCGCCATGCCGGCGATAATGGCCTGCTTCTCGCCGAAAC
GTTTGGTGGCGGGACCAGTGACGAAGGCTTGAGCGAGGGCGTGCAAGATTCCGAATACCGCAAGCGACAG
GCCGATCATCGTCGCGCTCCAGCGAAAGCGGTCCTCGCCGAAAATGACCCAGAGCGCTGCCGGCACCTGT
CCTACGAGTTGCATGATAAAGAAGACAGTCATAAGTGCGGCGACGATAGTCATGCCCCGCGCCCACCGGA
AGGAGCTGACTGGGTTGAAGGCTCTCAAGGGCATCGGTCGAGATCCCGGTGCCTAATGAGTGAGCTAACT
TACATTAATTGCGTTGCGCTCACTGCCCGCTTTCCAGTCGGGAAACCTGTCGTGCCAGCTGCATTAATGA
ATCGGCCAACGCGCGGGGAGAGGCGGTTTGCGTATTGGGCGCCAGGGTGGTTTTTCTTTTCACCAGTGAG
ACGGGCAACAGCTGATTGCCCTTCACCGCCTGGCCCTGAGAGAGTTGCAGCAAGCGGTCCACGCTGGTTT
GCCCCAGCAGGCGAAAATCCTGTTTGATGGTGGTTAACGGCGGGATATAACATGAGCTGTCTTCGGTATC
GTCGTATCCCACTACCGAGATATCCGCACCAACGCGCAGCCCGGACTCGGTAATGGCGCGCATTGCGCCC
AGCGCCATCTGATCGTTGGCAACCAGCATCGCAGTGGGAACGATGCCCTCATTCAGCATTTGCATGGTTT
GTTGAAAACCGGACATGGCACTCCAGTCGCCTTCCCGTTCCGCTATCGGCTGAATTTGATTGCGAGTGAG
ATATTTATGCCAGCCAGCCAGACGCAGACGCGCCGAGACAGAACTTAATGGGCCCGCTAACAGCGCGATT
TGCTGGTGACCCAATGCGACCAGATGCTCCACGCCCAGTCGCGTACCGTCTTCATGGGAGAAAATAATAC
TGTTGATGGGTGTCTGGTCAGAGACATCAAGAAATAACGCCGGAACATTAGTGCAGGCAGCTTCCACAGC
AATGGCATCCTGGTCATCCAGCGGATAGTTAATGATCAGCCCACTGACGCGTTGCGCGAGAAGATTGTGC
ACCGCCGCTTTACAGGCTTCGACGCCGCTTCGTTCTACCATCGACACCACCACGCTGGCACCCAGTTGAT
CGGCGCGAGATTTAATCGCCGCGACAATTTGCGACGGCGCGTGCAGGGCCAGACTGGAGGTGGCAACGCC
AATCAGCAACGACTGTTTGCCCGCCAGTTGTTGTGCCACGCGGTTGGGAATGTAATTCAGCTCCGCCATC
GCCGCTTCCACTTTTTCCCGCGTTTTCGCAGAAACGTGGCTGGCCTGGTTCACCACGCGGGAAACGGTCT
GATAAGAGACACCGGCATACTCTGCGACATCGTATAACGT
Features (pLannotate 1.2.2; 21 found; start..end, strand, type, name):
     13..90      -  promoter       lacI promoter: lacI
     98..133     -  CDS            TcR (fragment): tetracycline efflux protein; tet; confers resistance to tetracycline
    136..154     +  promoter       T7 promoter: promoter for bacteriophage T7 RNA polymerase
    155..179     +  protein_bind   lac operator: The lac repressor binds to the lac operator to inhibit transcription in E. coli. This inhibition can be relieved by adding lactose or isopropyl-β-D-thiogalactopyranoside (IPTG). lac repressor encoded by lacI
    194..216     +  RBS            RBS: efficient ribosome binding site from bacteriophage T7 gene 10 (Olins and Rangwala, 1989)
    532..556     +  CDS            ssrA tag (LVA) (fragment): C-terminal peptide that mediates degradation in bacteria through the ClpXP and ClpAP proteases (McGinness et al., 2006) mutant LVA variant that confers accelerated degradation under some conditions (Andersen et al., 1998)
    544..645     +  CDS            CCNB_ARBPU (fragment): Experimental evidence at protein level: Swiss-Prot protein existence level 1. Essential for the control of the cell cycle at the G2/M (mitosis) transition. From Arbacia punctulata (Punctuate sea urchin).
    649..1242    +  CDS            Mxe GyrA intein: modified GyrA intein (Southworth et al., 1999); Mycobacterium xenopi gyrA; N-terminal cleavage of this intein can be induced by thiols.
   1273..1428    +  CDS            CBD: chitin binding domain from chitinase A1 (Watanabe et al., 1994); Bacillus circulans chiA
   1440..1457    +  CDS            SET1 (fragment): solubility-enhancement tag derived from T7 phage gene 10B
   1465..1512    +  terminator     T7 terminator: transcription terminator for bacteriophage T7 RNA polymerase
   1549..1977    +  rep_origin     f1 ori (sequence partly withheld): f1 bacteriophage origin of replication; arrow indicates direction of (+) strand synthesis
   2030..2087    +  promoter       AmpR promoter (fragment): bla
   2096..2911    -  CDS            KanR: aminoglycoside phosphotransferase; aph(3')-Ia; confers resistance to kanamycin in bacteria or G418 (Geneticin®) in eukaryotes
   3033..3621    +  rep_origin     ori: high-copy-number ColE1/pMB1/pBR322/pUC origin of replication
   3807..3946    -  misc_feature   bom: basis of mobility region from pBR322
   4048..4239    -  CDS            rop: Rop protein, which maintains plasmids at low copy number; rop
   4256..4636    +  CDS            YPB1_ECOLX: Protein predicted: Swiss-Prot protein existence level 4. From Escherichia coli.
   4708..4999    -  CDS            TcR (fragment): tetracycline efflux protein; tet; confers resistance to tetracycline
   5014..5035    -  protein_bind   CAP binding site: CAP binding activates transcription in the presence of cAMP. E. coli catabolite activator protein
   5048..12      -  CDS            lacI (across the origin): lac repressor; lacI; The lac repressor binds to the lac operator to inhibit transcription in E. coli. This inhibition can be relieved by adding lactose or isopropyl-β-D-thiogalactopyranoside (IPTG).
