[The description below was written by a language model from this plasmid's Addgene catalogue record and pLannotate feature annotations shown in this document.]
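Description:
pAM98 is a 6.1 kb bacterial expression plasmid built on the TXB1 intein-fusion backbone and used to produce an engineered titin-based model protein in E. coli. It replicates from a ColE1/pMB1-type origin. The catalogue lists it as high copy, although the feature table also shows the pBR322-derived rop gene and bom site, which normally moderate copy number. Selection is with kanamycin through an aph(3')-Ia cassette. Only fragments of the tetracycline-resistance gene and of the AmpR promoter remain as backbone remnants. An f1 origin is also present.

Expression is driven by a T7 promoter followed by a lac operator and the T7 gene 10 ribosome binding site, with a plasmid-borne lacI gene providing repression. Transcription is therefore IPTG-inducible in hosts that supply T7 RNA polymerase, and it ends at a T7 terminator. The insert is recorded as human titin. The purpose line (TitinV15P-23-K-9-C-15) suggests a V15P variant with a defined tail containing lysine and cysteine residues at set spacings, but the record does not explain this nomenclature. The automated annotation does not label the titin segment itself, which presumably occupies the unannotated stretch after the RBS. Downstream it detects a short cyclin B-derived segment, matched to a sea urchin cyclin B, and a partial ssrA-like hit that overlaps it and may be spurious.

The coding region continues into the Mxe GyrA intein and a chitin binding domain. This arrangement allows capture on chitin resin and thiol-induced cleavage at the intein's N-terminal junction, which releases the target protein free of the intein-CBD tag. The associated publication concerns how the 26S proteasome kinetically prioritises substrates, so the product likely serves as a defined degradation substrate.
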