Addgene plasmid #226690: pAM98
Purpose: TitinV15P-23-K-9-C-15
Depositing lab: Andreas Martin. Depositing organization: University of California, Berkeley. Publication: The 26S Proteasome Utilizes a Kinetic Gateway to Prioritize Substrate Degradation. Bard JAM, Bashore C, Dong KC, Martin A. Cell. 2019 Apr 4;177(2):286-298.e15. doi: 10.1016/j.cell.2019.02.031. Epub 2019 Mar 28. PubMed 30929903.
Backbone
  Vector backbone: TXB1
  Vector type: Bacterial Expression
Growth in bacteria
  Bacterial resistance: Kanamycin, 50 μg/mL
  Growth temperature: 37°C
  Growth strain: DH5alpha
  Copy number: High Copy
Gene/Insert
  Gene/Insert name: titin
  Species: H. sapiens (human)
  Entrez Gene: TTN (a.k.a. CMD1G, CMH9, CMPD4, CMYO5, CMYP5, EOMFC, HMERF, LGMD2J, LGMDR10, MYLK5, SALMY, TMD)
  Promoter: T7
  Tag / fusion protein: cyclin B (C terminal on insert); GyrA inteine- Chitin Binding domain (C terminal on insert)
  Cloning method: Unknown
  Sequencing primers: 5′ T7 forward
Terms and licenses: Academic/Nonprofit Terms; Industry Terms: Not Available to Industry
How to cite: pAM98 was a gift from Andreas Martin (Addgene plasmid # 226690 ; http://n2t.net/addgene:226690 ; RRID:Addgene_226690)
